>Addgene plasmid #24004 | pSIN ReP5-GFP-GluR1 | depositor partial sequence | sequence record 11276 | Author sequence
GTCGACTCTAGAGGATCCCCCGGGCTGCAGGAATTCGGCACGAGCTCGGCTCCCCTTCCAAGAGAAACAA
GAGAAACCTCACGGAAGGAAGGGAGGAAGGAAAGAAGCCGGCAGAGCATCAAGAAGAATCGAAGGGAGGG
GAGGGAAGACCAAATCTATGGTTGGACCAGGGCTTCTTTTTCGCCAATGTAAAAAGGAATATGCCGTACA
TCTTTGCCTTTTTCTGCACCGGTTTTCTAGGTGCGGTTGTGGGTGCCAATTTCGCTAGGGTGAGCAAGGG
CGAGGAGCTGTTCACCGGGGTGGTGCCCATCCTGGTCGAGCTGGACGGCGACGTAAACGGCCACAAGTTC
AGCGTGTCCGGCGAGGGCGAGGGCGATGCCACCTACGGCAAGCTGACCCTGAAGTTCATCTGCACCACCG
GCAAGCTGCCCGTGCCCTGGCCCACCCTCGTGACCACCCTGACCTACGGCGTGCAGTGCTTCAGCCGCTA
CCCCGACCACATGAAGCAGCACGACTTCTTCAAGTCCGCCATGCCCGAAGGCTACGTCCAGGAGCGCACC
ATCTTCTTCAAGGACGACGGCAACTACAAGACCCGCGCCGAGGTGAAGTTCGAGGGCGACACCCTGGTGA
ACCGCATCGAGCTGAAGGGCATCGACTTCAAGGAGGACGGCAACATCCTGGGGCACAAGCTGGAGTACAA
CTACAACAGCCACAACGTCTATATCATGGCCGACAAGCAGAAGAACGGCATCAAGGTGAACTTCAAGATC
CGCCACAACATCGAGGACGGCAGCGTGCAGCTCGCCGACCACTACCAGCAGAACACCCCCATCGGCGACG
GCCCCGTGCTGCTGCCCGACAACCACTACCTGAGCACCCAGTCCGCCCTGAGCAAAGACCCCAACGAGAA
GCGCGATCACATGGTCCTGCTGGAGTTCGTGACCGCCGCCGGGATCACTCTCGGCATGGACGAGCTGTAC
AAGGCTAGCCCCAACAATATCCAGATAGGGGGGTTATTTCCAAACCAACAATCACAGGAACATGCGGCTT
TTAGGTTTGCTTTGTCACAACTCACGGAGCCCCCCAAGCTGCTTCCCCAGATCGATATTGTGAACATCAG
CGACACGTTTGAGATGACTTACCGTTTCTGTTCCCAGTTCTCCAAAGGAGTCTATGCCATCTTTGGATTT
TATGAACGAAGGACTGTCAACATGCTGACCTCCTTCTGTGGGGCCCTCCATGTGTGCTTCATTACTCCAA
GTTTTCCTGTTGACACATCCAATCAATTTGTCCTTCAGCTACGCCCGGAACTACAGGAAGCTCTCATTAG
CATTATCGACCATTACAAGTGGCAAACCTTTGTCTACATTTATGATGCTGACCGGGGCCTGTCAGTCCTG
CAGAGAGTCTTGGATACAGCCGCAGAGAAGAACTGGCAGGTAACGGCTGTCAACATTCTGACAACCACCG
AGGAAGGATACCGGATGCTCTTTCAGGACCTGGAGAAGAAAAAGGAGAGGCTGGTGGTGGTTGACTGTGA
ATCAGAACGCCTCAACGCCATCCTGGGCCAGATCGTGAAGCTAGAAAAGAATGGCATCGGGTACCACTAC
ATCCTCGCCAATCTGGGCTTCATGGACATTGACTTAAATAAGTTCAAGGAGAGCGGACGCAATGTGACAG
GTTTCCAGCTGGTGAACTACACAGACACGATCCCAGCCAGAATCATGCAGCAATGGAGGACAAGTGACTC
CCGAGACCATACCAGGGTGGACTGGAAGAGGCCAAAGTACACTTCTGCTCTCACCTATGATGGTGTCAAG
GTGATGGCTGAGGCCTTCCAAAGCCTGCGGAGGCAGAGGATTGACATATCCCGCCGGGGGAATGCTGGGG
ACTGTCTGGCTAACCCAGCTGTGCCCTGGGGTCAAGGGATCGACATCCAGAGAGCCCTGCAGCAGGTGCG
CTTCGAAGGTTTGACAGGAAATGTGCAGTTCAACGAGAAAGGGCGCCGGACCAATTACACCCTCCACGTG
ATCGAAATGAAACATGATGGAATCCGAAAGATTGGTTACTGGAATGAAGACGATAAATTTGTCCCCGCAG
CCACCGACGCTCAGGCTGGAGGGGACAACTCAAGCGTCCAGAATAGGACCTACATCGTCACTACTATCCT
CGAAGATCCTTACGTGATGCTTAAAAAGAATGCCAACCAGTTTGAGGGCAATGACCGCTATGAGGGCTAC
TGTGTGGAGCTGGCTGCAGAGATCGCCAAGCACGTGGGCTACTCCTACCGACTTGAGATTGTCAGCGACG
GCAAATATGGAGCCCGGGATCCCGACACAAAGGCTTGGAATGGCATGGTGGGAGAACTGGTCTATGGAAG
AGCAGACGTGGCTGTGGCTCCCTTGACCATAACCTTGGTCCGGGAGGAAGTCATCGACTTCTCCAAGCCA
TTCATGAGTTTGGGAATCTCCATTATGATTAAGAAGCCACAGAAGTCCAAGCCAGGTGTCTTCTCCTTTC
TTGACCCTTTGGCCTATGAGATCTGGATGTGTATAGTGTTTGCCTACATTGGAGTGAGCGTCGTCCTCTT
CCTGGTCAGCCGTTTCAGCCCCTACGAATGGCACAGCGAAGAGTTTGAAGAGGGACGAGACCAGACAACC
AGTGACCAGTCAAATGAGTTTGGCATATTCAACAGCCTGTGGTTCTCCCTGGGGGCCTTCATGCAGCAAG
GATGTGACATTTCCCCCAGGTCCCTGTCCGGACGCATCGTCGGCGGCGTCTGGTGGTTCTTCACTTTGAT
CATCATCTCCTCGTACACAGCCAACCTGGCTGCCTTCCTGACTGTGGAGAGGATGGTGTCTCCCATTGAG
AGTGCAGAGGACCTGGCAAAGCAGACGGAAATTGCTTATGGGACATTGGAAGCAGGCTCCACTAAGGAGT
TCTTCAGGAGATCTAAAATCGCTGTGTTTGAGAAGATGTGGACATACATGAAGTCTGCAGAACCATCCGT
GTTTGTTCGGACCACAGAGGAAGGCATGATCAGAGTGAGAAAATCTAAAGGCAAATACGCCTACCTCCTG
GAGTCCACCATGAATGAGTATATTGAGCAACGAAAGCCCTGTGACACCATGAAAGTGGGAGGTAACTTGG
ATTCCAAAGGCTATGGCATTGCGACACCCAAGGGGTCCGCCCTGAGAAATCCAGTAAACCTGGCAGTGTT
AAAACTGAACGAGCAGGGGCTTTTGGACAAATTGAAAAACAAATGGTGGTACGACAAGGGCGAGTGCGGC
AGCGGGGGAGGTGACTCCAAGGACAAGACCAGCGCTTTGAGCCTCAGCAATGTGGCAGGCGTGTTCTACA
TCCTGATTGGAGGGCTGGGACTGGCCATGCTGGTTGCCTTAATCGAGTTCTGCTACAAATCCCGTAGCGA
GTCGAAGCGGATGAAGGGTTTCTGTTTGATCCCACAGCAATCCATCAATGAAGCCATACGGACATCGACC
CTCCCCCGGAACAGTGGGGCAGGAGCCAGCGGAGGAGGCGCAGTGGAGAGAATGGCCGGGTGGTCAGCCA
GGACTTCCCCAAGTCCATGCAATCCATTCCCTGCATGAGTCACAGTTCAGGGATGCCCTTGGGAGCCACA
GGATTGTAACTGGAGCAGACAGGAACCCTGGGGAGCAGGCTCAGGCTTCCACAGCCCCATCCCAAGCCCT
TCAGTGCCAAAAAAAAAAAAAAAAAACTCGAG
