>Addgene plasmid #24004 | pSIN ReP5-GFP-GluR1 | addgene partial sequence | sequence record 29821 | 24004 with EGFP-C
CTCTCGGCTGGACGAGCTGTACAAGGCTAGCCCCAACAATATCCAGATAGGGGGGTTATTTCCAAACCAA
CAATCACAGGAACATGCGGCTTTTAGGTTTGCTTTGTCACAACTCACGGAGCCCCCCAAGCTGCTTCCCC
AGATCGATATTGTGAACATCAGCGACAGCTTTGAGATGACTTACCGTTTCTGTTCCCAGTTCTCCAAAGG
AGTCTATGCCATCTTTGGATTTTATGAACGAAGGACTGTCAACATGCTGACCTCCTTCTGTGGGGCCCTC
CATGTGTGCTTCATTACTCCAAGTTTTCCTGTTGACACATCCAATCAATTTGTCCTTCAGCTACGCCCGG
AACTACAGGAAGCTCTCATTAGCATTATCGACCATTACAAGTGGCAAACCTTTGTCTACATTTATGATGC
TGACCGGGGCCTGTCAGTCCTGCAGAGAGTCTTGGATACAGCCGCAGAGAAGAACTGGCAGGTAACGGCT
GTCAACATTCTGACAACCACCGAGGAAGGATACCGGATGCTCTTTCAGGACCTGGAGAAGAAAAAGGAGA
GGCTGGTGGTGGTTGACTGTGAATCAGAACGCCTCAACGCCATCCTGGGCCAGATCGTGAAGCTAGAAAA
GAATGGCATCGGGTACCACTACATCCTCGCCAATCTGGGCTTCATGGACATTGACTTAAATAAGTTCAAG
GAGAGCGGAGCCAATGTGACAGGTTTCCAGCTGGTGAACTACACAGACACGATCCCAGCCAGAATCATGC
AGCAATGGAGGACAAGTGACTCCCGAGACCATACC
