>Addgene plasmid #24004 | pSIN ReP5-GFP-GluR1 | addgene partial sequence | sequence record 71783 | SGpro-F 5'-TCTCTACGGTGGTCCTAAATAGTC-3'
GGATCCCCCGGGCTGCAGGAATTCGGCACGAGCTCGGCTCCCCTTCCAAGAGAAACAAGAGAAACCTCAC
GGAAGGAAGGGAGGAAGGAAAGAAGCCGGCAGAGCATCAAGAAGAATCGAAGGGAGGGGAGGGAAGACCA
AATCTATGGTTGGACCAGGGCTTCTTTTTCGCCAATGTAAAAAGGAATATGCCGTACATCTTTGCCTTTT
TCTGCACCGGTTTTCTAGGTGCGGTTGTGGGTGCCAATTTCGCTAGGGTGAGCAAGGGCGAGGAGCTGTT
CACCGGGGTGGTGCCCATCCTGGTCGAGCTGGACGGCGACGTAAACGGCCACAAGTTCAGCGTGTCCGGC
GAGGGCGAGGGCGATGCCACCTACGGCAAGCTGACCCTGAAGTTCATCTGCACCACCGGCAAGCTGCCCG
TGCCCTGGCCCACCCTCGTGACCACCCTGACCTACGGCGTGCAGTGCTTCAGCCGCTACCCCGACCACAT
GAAGCAGCACGACTTCTTCAAGTCCGCCATGCCCGAAGGCTACGTCCAGGAGCGCACCATCTTCTTCAAG
GACGACGGCAACTACAAGACCCGCGCCGAGGTGAAGTTCGAGGGCGACACCCTGGTGAACCGCATCGAGC
TGAAGGGCATCGACTTCAAGGAGGACGGCAACATCCTGGGGCACAAGCTGGAGTACAACTACAACAGCCA
CAACGTCTATATCATGGCCGACAAGCAGAAGAACGGCATCAAGGTGAACTTCAAGATCCGCCACAACATC
GAGGACGGCAGCGTGCAGCTCG
