[The description below was written by a language model from this plasmid's Addgene catalogue record.]
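Description:
pSIN ReP5-GFP-GluR1 is a Sindbis virus production plasmid built on the pSIN backbone (recorded as about 7 kb without the insert). It is maintained in E. coli under ampicillin selection; the copy number is listed as unknown, and the record does not describe the bacterial origin of replication. The name suggests a SinRep5-type replicon vector. In such vectors the plasmid serves as a template for a self-replicating alphavirus RNA that encodes the viral nonstructural replicase proteins and expresses a foreign gene from a viral subgenomic promoter. However, no feature table is provided, and the promoter and other regulatory or viral elements are not stated in the record.

The payload is rat GluR1 (Gria1, also called GluA1 or GluR-A), a subunit of the AMPA-type ionotropic glutamate receptor. It is fused to GFP at its N terminus and was inserted by restriction enzyme cloning. The record says only that the tag is N-terminal on the insert and does not specify its exact position relative to the receptor's signal peptide. The fluorescent fusion allows the recombinant receptor subunit to be seen directly in expressing cells.

Sindbis vectors are commonly used for rapid, high-level transient expression in neurons. The associated study concerns how stargazin and phosphorylation control the subcellular distribution of AMPA receptors. The construct is therefore suited to producing virus that delivers GFP-tagged GluR1 to neurons, so that receptor localization and trafficking can be followed.
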