Addgene plasmid #24004: pSIN ReP5-GFP-GluR1
Depositing lab: Robert Malinow. Publication: Roles of stargazin and phosphorylation in the control of AMPA receptor subcellular distribution. Kessels HW, Kopec CD, Klein ME, Malinow R. Nat Neurosci. 2009 Jul . 12(7):888-96. 10.1038/nn.2340 PubMed 19543281.
Backbone
  Vector backbone: pSIN
  Backbone size w/o insert (bp): 7000
  Vector type: Sindbis virus production
Growth in bacteria
  Bacterial resistance: Ampicillin, 100 μg/mL
  Growth temperature: 37°C
  Growth strain: DH5alpha
  Copy number: Unknown
Gene/Insert
  Gene/Insert name: GluR1
  Species: R. norvegicus (rat)
  Entrez Gene: Gria1 (a.k.a. GluA1, gluR-A)
  Tag / fusion protein: GFP (N terminal on insert)
  Cloning method: Restriction Enzyme
  Sequencing primers: 5′ EGFP-C
Terms and licenses: Academic/Nonprofit Terms; Industry Terms: Not Available to Industry
How to cite: pSIN ReP5-GFP-GluR1 was a gift from Robert Malinow (Addgene plasmid # 24004 ; http://n2t.net/addgene:24004 ; RRID:Addgene_24004)
